>Addgene plasmid #152931 | pGBW-m4133673 | depositor full sequence | sequence record 295943 | Full Sequence
CACCATGGATTTGTTTATGAGAATCTTCACAATTGGAACTGTAACTTTGAAGCAAGGTGAAATCAAGGAT
GCTACTCCTTCAGATTTTGTTCGCGCTACTGCAACGATACCGATACAAGCCTCACTCCCTTTCGGATGGC
TTATTGTTGGCGTTGCACTTCTTGCTGTTTTTCAGAGCGCTTCCAAAATCATAACCCTCAAAAAGAGATG
GCAACTAGCACTCTCCAAGGGTGTTCACTTTGTTTGCAACTTGCTGTTGTTGTTTGTAACAGTTTACTCA
CACCTTTTGCTCGTTGCTGCTGGCCTTGAAGCCCCTTTTCTCTATCTTTATGCTTTAGTCTACTTCTTGC
AGAGTATAAACTTTGTAAGAATAATAATGAGGCTTTGGCTTTGCTGGAAATGCCGTTCCAAAAACCCATT
ACTTTATGATGCCAACTATTTTCTTTGCTGGCATACTAATTGTTACGACTATTGTATACCTTACAATAGT
GTAACTTCTTCAATTGTCATTACTTCAGGTGATGGCACAACAAGTCCTATTTCTGAACATGACTACCAGA
TTGGTGGTTATACTGAAAAATGGGAATCTGGAGTAAAAGACTGTGTTGTATTACACAGTTACTTCACTTC
AGACTATTACCAGCTGTACTCAACTCAATTGAGTACAGACACTGGTGTTGAACATGTTACCTTCTTCATC
TACAATAAAATTGTTGATGAGCCTGAAGAACATGTCCAAATTCACACAATCGACGGTTCATCCGGAGTTG
TTAATCCAGTAATGGAACCAATTTATGATGAACCGACGACGACTACTAGCGTGCCTTTGGAAAACCTTTA
CTTTCAGTCGCACCATCACCATCACCATTAAGGATCCGCAGGCCTCTGCTAGCTTGACTGACTGAGATAC
AGCGTACCTTCAGCTCACAGACATGATAAGATACATTGATGAGTTTGGACAAACCACAACTAGAATGCAG
TGAAAAAAATGCTTTATTTGTGAAATTTGTGATGCTATTGCTTTATTTGTAACCATTATAAGCTGCAATA
AACAAGTTAACAACAACAATTGCATTCATTTTATGTTTCAGGTTCAGGGGGAGGTGTGGGAGGTTTTTTA
AAGCAAGTAAAACCTCTACAAATGTGGTATTGGCCCATCTCTATCGGTATCGTAGCATAACCCCTTGGGG
CCTCTAAACGGGTCTTGAGGGGTTTTTTGTGCCCCTCGGGCCGGATTGCTATCTACCGGCATTGGCGCAG
AAAAAAATGCCTGATGCGACGCTGCGCGTCTTATACTCCCACATATGCCAGATTCAGCAACGGATACGGC
TTCCCCAACTTGCCCACTTCCATACGTGTCCTCCTTACCAGAAATTTATCCTTAAGGTCGTCAGCTATCC
TGCAGGCGATCTCTCGATTTCGATCAAGACATTCCTTTAATGGTCTTTTCTGGACACCACTAGGGGTCAG
AAGTAGTTCATCAAACTTTCTTCCCTCCCTAATCTCATTGGTTACCTTGGGCTATCGAAACTTAATTAAC
CAGTCAAGTCAGCTACTTGGCGAGATCGACTTGTCTGGGTTTCGACTACGCTCAGAATTGCGTCAGTCAA
GTTCGATCTGGTCCTTGCTATTGCACCCGTTCTCCGATTACGAGTTTCATTTAAATCATGTGAGCAAAAG
GCCAGCAAAAGGCCAGGAACCGTAAAAAGGCCGCGTTGCTGGCGTTTTTCCATAGGCTCCGCCCCCCTGA
CGAGCATCACAAAAATCGACGCTCAAGTCAGAGGTGGCGAAACCCGACAGGACTATAAAGATACCAGGCG
TTTCCCCCTGGAAGCTCCCTCGTGCGCTCTCCTGTTCCGACCCTGCCGCTTACCGGATACCTGTCCGCCT
TTCTCCCTTCGGGAAGCGTGGCGCTTTCTCATAGCTCACGCTGTAGGTATCTCAGTTCGGTGTAGGTCGT
TCGCTCCAAGCTGGGCTGTGTGCACGAACCCCCCGTTCAGCCCGACCGCTGCGCCTTATCCGGTAACTAT
CGTCTTGAGTCCAACCCGGTAAGACACGACTTATCGCCACTGGCAGCAGCCACTGGTAACAGGATTAGCA
GAGCGAGGTATGTAGGCGGTGCTACAGAGTTCTTGAAGTGGTGGCCTAACTACGGCTACACTAGAAGAAC
AGTATTTGGTATCTGCGCTCTGCTGAAGCCAGTTACCTTCGGAAAAAGAGTTGGTAGCTCTTGATCCGGC
AAACAAACCACCGCTGGTAGCGGTGGTTTTTTTGTTTGCAAGCAGCAGATTACGCGCAGAAAAAAAGGAT
CTCAAGAAGATCCTTTGATCTTTTCTACGGGGTCTGACGCTCAGTGGAACGAAAACTCACGTTAAGGGAT
TTTGGTCATGAGATTATCAAAAAGGATCTTCACCTAGATCCTTTTAAATTAAAAATGAAGTTTTAAATCA
ATCTAAAGTATATATGAGTAAACTTGGTCTGACAGTTACCAATGCTTAATCAGTGAGGCACCTATCTCAG
CGATCTGTCTATTTCGTTCATCCATAGTTGCATTTAAATTTCCGAACTCTCCAAGGCCCTCGTCGGAAAA
TCTTCAAACCTTTCGTCCGATCCATCTTGCAGGCTACCTCTCGAACGAACTATCGCAAGTCTCTTGGCCG
GCCTTGCGCCTTGGCTATTGCTTGGCAGCGCCTATCGCCAGGTATTACTCCAATCCCGAATATCCGAGAT
CGGGATCACCCGAGAGAAGTTCAACCTACATCCTCAATCCCGATCTATCCGAGATCCGAGGAATATCGAA
ATCGGGGCGCGCCTGGCCTCCGCGCCGGGTTTTGGCGCCTCCCGCGGGCGCCCCCCTCGTCACGGCGAGC
GCTGCCACGTCAGACGAAGGGCGCAGGAGCGTCCTGATCCTTCCGCCCGGACGCTCAGGACAGCGGCCCG
CTGCTCATAAGACTCGGCCTTAGAACCCCAGTATCAGCAGAAGGACATTTTAGGACGGGACTTGGGTGAC
TCTAGGGCACTGGTTTTCTTTCCAGAGAGCGGAACAGGCGAGGAAAAGTAGTCCCTTCTCGGCGATTCTG
CGGAGGGATCTCCGTGGGGCGGTGAACGCCGATGATTATATAAGGACGCGCCGGGTGTGGCACAGCTAGT
TCCGTCGCAGCCGGGATTTGGGTCGCGGTTCTTGTTTGTGGATCGCTGTGATCGTCACTTGGTGAGTAGC
GGGCTGCTGGGCTGGCCGGGGCTTTCGTGGCCGCCGGGCCGCTCGGTGGGACGGAAGCGTGTGGAGAGAC
CGCCAAGGGCTGTAGTCTGGGTCCGCGAGCAAGGTTGCCCTGAACTGGGGGTTGGGGGGAGCGCAGCAAA
ATGGCGGCTGTTCCCGAGTCTTGAATGGAAGACGCTTGTGAGGCGGGCTGTGAGGTCGTTGAAACAAGGT
GGGGGGCATGGTGGGCGGCAAGAACCCAAGGTCTTGAGCCCTTCGCTAATGCGGGAAAGCTCTTATTCGG
GTGAGATGGGCTGGGCACCATCTGGGGACCCTGACGTGAAGTTTGTCACTGACTGGAGAACTCGGTTTGT
CGTCTGTTGCGGGGGCGGCAGTTATGGCGGTGCCGTTGGGCAGTGCACCCGTACCTTTGGGAGCGCGCGC
CCTCGTCGTGTCGTGACGTCACCCGTTCTGTTGGCTTATAATGCAGGGTGGGGCCACCTGCCGGTAGGTG
TGCGGTAGGCTTTTCTCCGTCGCAGGACGCAGGGTTCGGGCCTAGGGTAGGCTCTCCTGAATCGACAGGC
GCCGGACCTCTGGTGAGGGGAGGGATAAGTGAGGCGTCAGTTTCTTTGGTCGGTTTTATGTACCTATCTT
CTTAAGTAGCTGAAGCTCCGGTTTTGAACTATGCGCTCGGGGTTGGCGAGTGTGTTTTGTGAAGTTTTTT
AGGCACCTTTTGAAATGTAATCATTTGGGTCAATATGTAATTTTCAGTGTTAGACTTGTAAATTGTCCGC
TAAATTCTGGCCGTTTTTGGCTTTTTTGTTAGACAACATGGGTAAAAAGCCTGAACTCACCGCGACGTCT
GTCGAGAAGTTTCTGATCGAAAAGTTCGACAGCGTCTCCGACCTGATGCAGCTCTCGGAGGGCGAAGAAT
CTCGTGCTTTCAGCTTCGATGTAGGAGGGCGTGGATATGTCCTGCGGGTAAATAGCTGCGCCGATGGTTT
CTACAAAGATCGTTATGTTTATCGGCACTTTGCATCCGCCGCGCTCCCGATTCCGGAAGTGCTTGACATT
GGGGAGTTCAGCGAGAGCCTGACCTATTGCATCTCCCGCCGTGCACAGGGTGTCACGTTGCAAGACCTGC
CTGAAACCGAACTGCCCGCTGTTCTGCAGCCGGTCGCGGAGGCAATGGATGCCATCGCTGCCGCCGATCT
TAGCCAGACGAGCGGGTTCGGCCCATTCGGACCGCAAGGAATCGGTCAATACACTACATGGCGTGATTTC
ATATGCGCGATTGCTGATCCCCATGTGTATCACTGGCAAACTGTGATGGACGACACCGTCAGTGCGTCCG
TCGCGCAGGCTCTCGATGAGCTGATGCTTTGGGCCGAGGACTGCCCCGAAGTCCGGCACCTCGTGCACGC
GGATTTCGGCTCCAACAATGTCCTGACGGACAATGGCCGCATAACAGCGGTCATTGACTGGAGCGAGGCG
ATGTTCGGGGATTCCCAATACGAGGTCGCCAACATCTTCTTCTGGAGGCCGTGGTTGGCTTGTATGGAGC
AGCAGACGCGCTACTTCGAGCGGAGGCATCCGGAGCTTGCAGGATCGCCCCGGCTCCGGGCGTATATGCT
CCGCATTGGTCTTGACCAACTCTATCAGAGCTTGGTTGACGGCAATTTCGATGATGCAGCTTGGGCGCAG
GGTCGATGCGACGCAATCGTCCGATCCGGAGCCGGGACTGTCGGGCGTACACAAATCGCCCGCAGAAGCG
CCGCCGTCTGGACCGATGGCTGTGTAGAAGTACTCGCCGATAGTGGAAACCGACGCCCCAGCACTCGTCC
GAGGGCAAAGGAATAAGCTAGTATGTAAGCCTAGTCTTAGATAATAAAATCGCTATCCATCGAAGATGGA
TGTGTGTTGGTTTTTTGTGTGTGTAACGCTAGGCGCGCCTGGTGTACCGAGAACGATCCTCTCAGTGCGA
GTCTCGACGATCCATATCGTTGCTTGGCAGTCAGCCAGTCGGAATCCAGCTTGGGACCCAGGAAGTCCAA
TCGTCAGATATTGTACTCAAGCCTGGTCACGGCAGCGTACCGATCTGTTTAAACCTAGATATTGATAGTC
TGATCGGTCAACGTATAATCGAGTCCTAGCTTTTGCAAACATCTATCAAGAGACAGGATCAGCAGGAGGC
TTTCGCATGAGTATTCAACATTTCCGTGTCGCCCTTATTCCCTTTTTTGCGGCATTTTGCCTTCCTGTTT
TTGCTCACCCAGAAACGCTGGTGAAAGTAAAAGATGCTGAAGATCAGTTGGGTGCGCGAGTGGGTTACAT
CGAACTGGATCTCAACAGCGGTAAGATCCTTGAGAGTTTTCGCCCCGAAGAACGCTTTCCAATGATGAGC
ACTTTTAAAGTTCTGCTATGTGGCGCGGTATTATCCCGTATTGACGCCGGGCAAGAGCAACTCGGTCGCC
GCATACACTATTCTCAGAATGACTTGGTTGAGTATTCACCAGTCACAGAAAAGCATCTTACGGATGGCAT
GACAGTAAGAGAATTATGCAGTGCTGCCATAACCATGAGTGATAACACTGCGGCCAACTTACTTCTGACA
ACGATTGGAGGACCGAAGGAGCTAACCGCTTTTTTGCACAACATGGGGGATCATGTAACTCGCCTTGATC
GTTGGGAACCGGAGCTGAATGAAGCCATACCAAACGACGAGCGTGACACCACGATGCCTGTAGCAATGGC
AACAACCTTGCGTAAACTATTAACTGGCGAACTACTTACTCTAGCTTCCCGGCAACAGTTGATAGACTGG
ATGGAGGCGGATAAAGTTGCAGGACCACTTCTGCGCTCGGCCCTTCCGGCTGGCTGGTTTATTGCTGATA
AATCTGGAGCCGGTGAGCGTGGGTCTCGCGGTATCATTGCAGCACTGGGGCCAGATGGTAAGCCCTCCCG
TATCGTAGTTATCTACACGACGGGGAGTCAGGCAACTATGGATGAACGAAATAGACAGATCGCTGAGATA
GGTGCCTCACTGATTAAGCATTGGTAACCGATTCTAGGTGCATTGGCGCAGAAAAAAATGCCTGATGCGA
CGCTGCGCGTCTTATACTCCCACATATGCCAGATTCAGCAACGGATACGGCTTCCCCAACTTGCCCACTT
CCATACGTGTCCTCCTTACCAGAAATTTATCCTTAAGATCGTTTAAACTCGACTCTGGCTCTATCGAATC
TCCGTCGTTTCGAGCTTACGCGAACAGCCGTGGCGCTCATTTGCTCGTCGGGCATCGAATCTCGTCAGCT
ATCGTCAGCTTACCTTTTTGGCAGCGATCGCGGCTCCCGACATCTTGGACCATTAGCTCCACAGGTATCT
TCTTCCCTCTAGTGGTCATAACAGCAGCTTCAGCTACCTCTCAATTCAAAAAACCCCTCAAGACCCGTTT
AGAGGCCCCAAGGGGTTATGCTATCAATCGTTGCGTTACACACACAAAAAACCAACACACATCCATCTTC
GATGGATAGCGATTTTATTATCTAACTGCTGATCGAGTGTAGCCAGATCTAGTAATCAATTACGGGGTCA
TTAGTTCATAGCCCATATATGGAGTTCCGCGTTACATAACTTACGGTAAATGGCCCGCCTGGCTGACCGC
CCAACGACCCCCGCCCATTGACGTCAATAATGACGTATGTTCCCATAGTAACGCCAATAGGGACTTTCCA
TTGACGTCAATGGGTGGAGTATTTACGGTAAACTGCCCACTTGGCAGTACATCAAGTGTATCATATGCCA
AGTACGCCCCCTATTGACGTCAATGACGGTAAATGGCCCGCCTGGCATTATGCCCAGTACATGACCTTAT
GGGACTTTCCTACTTGGCAGTACATCTACGTATTAGTCATCGCTATTACCATGCTGATGCGGTTTTGGCA
GTACATCAATGGGCGTGGATAGCGGTTTGACTCACGGGGATTTCCAAGTCTCCACCCCATTGACGTCAAT
GGGAGTTTGTTTTGGCACCAAAATCAACGGGACTTTCCAAAATGTCGTAACAACTCCGCCCCATTGACGC
AAATGGGCGGTAGGCGTGTACGGTGGGAGGTCTATATAAGCAGAGCTGGTTTAGTGAACCGTCAGATCAG
ATCTTTGTCGATCCTACCATCCACTCGACACACCCGCCAGCGGCCGC
Features (pLannotate 1.2.2; 20 found; start..end, strand, type, name):
      5..829     +  CDS            AP3A_SARS2: Experimental evidence at protein level: Swiss-Prot protein existence level 1. Plays a role in virus egress via lysosomal trafficking (PubMed:33157038, PubMed:33422265). Forms homotetrameric ion channels (viroporin) localized at endosomes and lysosomes, that may induce deacidification of lysosomes thereby allowing safe virion egress through lysosomal trafficking (By similarity) (PubMed:33157038, PubMed:33422265). Also blocks formation of autolysosomes through binding and sequestering host TMUB1/HOPS on late endosomes. This prevents fusion of autophagosomes with lysosomes, disrupting autophagy a
    851..868     +  CDS            6xHis: 6xHis affinity tag
    937..1058    -  polyA_signal   SV40 poly(A) signal: SV40 polyadenylation signal
   1081..1150    -  CDS            large T antigen (fragment): large T antigen from SV40 (simian virus 40)
   1173..1219    +  terminator     T7 terminator: transcription terminator for bacteriophage T7 RNA polymerase
   1249..1385    +  terminator     rrnG terminator: transcription terminator from the E. coli ribosomal RNA rrnG operon (Albrechtsen et al., 1991)
   1430..1501    +  misc_feature   3' β-globin insulator: insulator downstream of the human β-globin locus (Farrell et al., 2002)
   1727..2315    -  rep_origin     ori: high-copy-number ColE1/pMB1/pBR322/pUC origin of replication
   2487..2551    -  CDS            bla(M) (fragment): β-lactamase lacking the signal sequence; bla(M); allows cytosolic expression of β-lactamase
   2815..4024    +  promoter       UbC promoter: human ubiquitin C promoter
   4034..5055    +  CDS            HygR (fragment): hygromycin B phosphotransferase confers resistance to hygromycin
   5083..5131    +  polyA_signal   poly(A) signal: synthetic polyadenylation signal
   5397..6257    +  CDS            AmpR: β-lactamase; bla; confers resistance to ampicillin, carbenicillin, and related antibiotics
   6270..6406    +  terminator     rrnG terminator: transcription terminator from the E. coli ribosomal RNA rrnG operon (Albrechtsen et al., 1991)
   6551..6622    +  misc_feature   5' β-globin insulator: insulator upstream of the human β-globin locus (Farrell et al., 2002)
   6627..6673    -  terminator     T7 terminator: transcription terminator for bacteriophage T7 RNA polymerase
   6691..6739    -  polyA_signal   poly(A) signal: synthetic polyadenylation signal
   6820..7123    +  enhancer       CMV enhancer: human cytomegalovirus immediate early enhancer
   7196..7213    -  promoter       CMV promoter (fragment): human cytomegalovirus (CMV) immediate early promoter
   7276..7327    +  promoter       CMVd2 promoter: truncated human cytomegalovirus (CMV) immediate early promoter that yields moderately reduced expression relative to the full-length promoter
