[The description below was written by a language model from this plasmid's Addgene catalogue record and pLannotate feature annotations shown in this document.]
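Description:
pGBW-m4133673 is a mammalian expression plasmid for the wild-type ORF3a protein of SARS-CoV-2, built on the pTwist_CMV_Hygro_6 backbone. The full sequence record is about 7.4 kb. It is maintained in E. coli as a high-copy plasmid through a ColE1/pUC-type origin and selected with ampicillin via a complete β-lactamase (AmpR) gene. A short additional bla fragment near the origin is also annotated and appears to be a backbone remnant. For selection in mammalian cells, a separate cassette places the hygromycin B phosphotransferase gene under the human ubiquitin C promoter, followed by a synthetic polyadenylation signal.

The ORF3a coding sequence (roughly 0.8 kb) is driven by the CMV immediate-early enhancer and promoter; the annotation software resolves the promoter region only as a CMV enhancer plus short or truncated CMV promoter matches. The catalogue entry lists a backbone-encoded C-terminal tag consisting of a cleavable TEV site and 6xHis. The feature table shows the 6xHis element just downstream of the ORF, while the TEV site is not separately annotated. Transcripts end at an SV40 poly(A) signal. The expression unit is bracketed by β-globin insulator elements, bacterial terminators (T7, rrnG) and an upstream synthetic poly(A) signal, all of which help isolate it from read-through and neighbouring transcription.

ORF3a is annotated as a viroporin that acts at endosomes and lysosomes, contributing to virion egress and interfering with autophagosome–lysosome fusion. The plasmid suits transient or hygromycin-selected expression of this protein in mammalian cells, with the His tag allowing detection or affinity purification and TEV cleavage allowing its removal.
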