Addgene plasmid #152931: pGBW-m4133673
Purpose: Mammalian expression plasmid for SARS-CoV-2 ORF3a protein
Depositing lab: Ginkgo Bioworks & Benjie Chen. Depositing organization: Ginkgo Bioworks.
Backbone
  Vector backbone: pTwist_CMV_Hygro_6
  Backbone size w/o insert (bp): 6525
  Vector type: Mammalian Expression
  Selectable markers: Hygromycin
Growth in bacteria
  Bacterial resistance: Ampicillin, 100 μg/mL
  Growth temperature: 37°C
  Growth strain: DH5alpha
  Copy number: High Copy
Gene/Insert
  Gene/Insert name: SARS-CoV-2 ORF3a protein
  Species: Severe acute respiratory syndrome coronavirus 2
  Insert size (bp): 821
  Mutation: wt
  Entrez Gene: ORF3a (a.k.a. GU280_gp03)
  Promoter: CMV
  Tag / fusion protein: Cleavable TEV;6xHis-003 (C terminal on backbone)
  Cloning method: Unknown
Resource information
  A portion of this plasmid was derived from a plasmid made by: GinkgoBioworks
Depositor comments: NCBI reference sequence: YP_009724391.1
How to cite: pGBW-m4133673 was a gift from Ginkgo Bioworks & Benjie Chen (Addgene plasmid # 152931 ; http://n2t.net/addgene:152931 ; RRID:Addgene_152931)
